Addgene plasmid #140679: pJ2040
Purpose: NOT gate with sg-4
Depositing lab: Yolanda Schaerli. Depositing organization: Universite de Lausanne (UNIL). Publication: Multistable and dynamic CRISPRi-based synthetic circuits. Santos-Moreno J, Tasiudi E, Stelling J, Schaerli Y. Nat Commun. 2020 Jun 2;11(1):2746. doi: 10.1038/s41467-020-16574-1. PubMed 32488086.
Backbone
  Vector backbone: pCOLA
  Vector type: Bacterial Expression, Synthetic Biology
Growth in bacteria
  Bacterial resistance: Kanamycin, 50 μg/mL
  Growth temperature: 37°C
  Growth strain: DH5alpha
  Copy number: High Copy
Gene/Insert
  Gene/Insert name: NOT gate with sg-4
Terms and licenses: Academic/Nonprofit Terms; Industry Terms: Not Available to Industry
Depositor comments: GenBank file with original annotations can be downloaded from the "Resource Information" section. Please note that, in addition, plasmid pJ1996_v2 is needed for the circuit encoded on this plasmid to operate as designed.
How to cite: pJ2040 was a gift from Yolanda Schaerli (Addgene plasmid # 140679 ; http://n2t.net/addgene:140679 ; RRID:Addgene_140679)
