[The description below was written by a language model from this plasmid's Addgene catalogue record and pLannotate feature annotations shown in this document.]
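Description:
pJ2040 is a bacterial expression and synthetic-biology plasmid built on the pCOLA backbone, carrying a CRISPR interference-based NOT gate that uses the guide RNA designated sg-4. It replicates from the ColA origin, which is compatible with other common origins and so allows the plasmid to coexist with additional plasmids in the same E. coli cell, and it is selected with kanamycin through an aph(3')-Ia KanR gene. The depositor notes that a second plasmid, pJ1996_v2, is required for the circuit to operate as designed. The record does not say what that helper supplies, and no Cas9 or dCas9 coding sequence is annotated on pJ2040 itself.

The annotated features suggest an input node and an output node. A divergently transcribed araC gene and the araBAD promoter provide L-arabinose-inducible transcription, immediately followed by a tracrRNA-derived scaffold fragment consistent with a single guide RNA, and then a T7 gene 10 RBS driving mKO2 with an adjoining marA-derived segment. The role of that segment is not stated; a degradation tag is one possibility. Further downstream, a fragment of the constitutive J23119 promoter precedes an RBS and superfolder GFP, which plausibly serves as the output repressed when the guide is induced, giving the inverted (NOT) response, although the guide's binding site is not annotated. A third unit comprises an RBS, a repA fragment joined to mNeptune, and the rrnB T1/T2 terminators; its promoter is not identified in the table. The small TcR and additional AmpR promoter fragments appear to be backbone remnants. The plasmid is used to characterise CRISPRi logic in E. coli, as a building block for multistable and dynamic synthetic circuits.
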