Features (pLannotate 1.2.2; 19 found; start..end, strand, type, name):
     84..368     +  promoter       araBAD promoter: araBAD; promoter of the L-arabinose operon of E. coli; the araC regulatory gene is transcribed in the opposite direction (Guzman et al., 1995)
    487..554     +  misc_RNA       tracrRNA (fragment): trans-activating CRISPR RNA for the Streptococcus pyogenes CRISPR/Cas9 system
    665..687     +  RBS            RBS: efficient ribosome binding site from bacteriophage T7 gene 10 (Olins and Rangwala, 1989)
    695..1348    +  CDS            mKO2: mKO2 is a basic (constitutively fluorescent) orange fluorescent protein published in 2008, derived from Verrillofungia concinna. It has moderate acid sensitivity.
   1349..1729    +  CDS            marA: MARA_ECOLI - Experimental evidence at protein level: Swiss-Prot protein existence level 1. May be a transcriptional activator of genes involved in the multiple antibiotic resistance (Mar) phenotype. It can also activate genes such as sodA, zwf and micF. From Escherichia coli (strain K12).
   2068..2092    +  promoter       J23119(SpeI) promoter (fragment): bacterial promoter (Registry of Standard Biological Parts BBa J23119) modified to end with an SpeI site
   2276..2298    +  RBS            RBS: efficient ribosome binding site from bacteriophage T7 gene 10 (Olins and Rangwala, 1989)
   2306..3019    +  CDS            Superfolder GFP: Superfolder GFP is a basic (constitutively fluorescent) green fluorescent protein published in 2005, derived from Aequorea victoria. It is reported to be a very rapidly-maturing weak dimer.
   3463..3485    +  RBS            RBS: efficient ribosome binding site from bacteriophage T7 gene 10 (Olins and Rangwala, 1989)
   3493..3702    +  CDS            repA (fragment): REP5_ECOLX - Experimental evidence at protein level: Swiss-Prot protein existence level 1. RepA is essential for origin function, autoregulates its own synthesis from the promoter, and, when overproduced, blocks origin function. From Escherichia coli.
   3703..4419    +  CDS            mNeptune: mNeptune is a basic (constitutively fluorescent) far red fluorescent protein published in 2009, derived from Entacmaea quadricolor. It is reported to be a rapidly-maturing monomer with moderate acid sensitivity.
   4587..4620    +  terminator     rrnB T1 terminator (fragment): Escherichia coli rrnB; transcription terminator T1 from the E. coli rrnB gene
   4712..4739    +  terminator     rrnB T2 terminator: transcription terminator T2 from the E. coli rrnB gene
   4861..4918    +  promoter       AmpR promoter (fragment): bla
   4927..5742    -  CDS            KanR: aminoglycoside phosphotransferase; aph(3')-Ia; confers resistance to kanamycin in bacteria or G418 (Geneticin®) in eukaryotes
   5743..5834    -  promoter       AmpR promoter: bla
   5852..6487    -  rep_origin     ColA ori: Plasmids containing the ColA origin of replication can be propagated in E. coli cells that contain additional plasmids with compatible origins.
   6572..6612    -  CDS            TcR (fragment): tetracycline efflux protein; tet; confers resistance to tetracycline
   6638..57      -  CDS            araC (across the origin): L-arabinose regulatory protein; araC
>Addgene plasmid #140679 | pJ2040 | addgene full sequence | sequence record 305188 | Addgene NGS Result
CAGATGGGCATTAAACGAGTATCCCGGCAGCAGGGGATCATTTTGCGCTTCAGCCATACTTTTCATACTC
CCGCCATTCAGAGAAGAAACCAATTGTCCATATTGCATCAGACATTGCCGTCACTGCGTCTTTTACTGGC
TCTTCTCGCTAACCAAACCGGTAACCCCGCTTATTAAAAGCATTCTGTAACAAAGCGGGACCAAAGCCAT
GACAAAAACGCGTAACAAAAGTGTCTATAATCACGGCAGAAAAGTCCACATTGATTATTTGCACGGCGTC
ACACTTTGCTATGCCATAGCATTTTTATCCATAAGATTAGCGGTTCCTACCTGACGCTTTTTATCGCAAC
TCTCTACTGTTTCTCCATACCGAATTCATAGGATAGATTCTGGAAACTTTACCGTCCGAGCTCCAGCCTG
CGGTCCGGGTTCACTGCCGTATAGGCAGGACACATCTTAGAGTATGTAGTTTCAGAGCTATGCTGGAAAC
AGCATAGCAAGTTGAAATAAGGCTAGTCCGTTATCAACTTGAAAAAGTGGCACCGAGTCGGTGCGTTCAC
TGCCGTATAGGCAGTCGCTGGGACGCCCGCTCGAGCAATAAACAGTTGATAGGGCTTCTCCGTTACAGCC
TGCGGTCCGGGTTCACTGCCGTATAGGCAGTAATTTTGTTTAACTTTAAGAAGGAGATATACATATGGTT
TCGGTTATCAAACCAGAGATGAAAATGCGTTACTATATGGATGGTTCAGTAAATGGTCACGAATTTACTA
TTGAGGGCGAGGGTACGGGACGCCCATACGAGGGGCACCAGGAAATGACTTTACGCGTCACAATGGCTGA
AGGCGGGCCTATGCCGTTTGCGTTCGATCTTGTTAGTCATGTCTTTTGTTACGGTCACCGTGTATTTACT
AAATACCCCGAGGAAATTCCAGACTATTTCAAACAAGCCTTCCCGGAAGGTTTGTCTTGGGAGCGCAGTT
TAGAGTTTGAAGACGGTGGCTCGGCCAGCGTGTCAGCTCATATTAGTCTTCGCGGCAATACATTTTATCA
CAAGTCAAAGTTCACCGGCGTGAACTTCCCCGCAGACGGCCCAATCATGCAGAATCAAAGTGTTGATTGG
GAACCGTCCACAGAGAAGATTACAGCTTCCGATGGAGTCTTAAAGGGCGATGTAACCATGTACTTAAAAT
TAGAAGGGGGAGGGAACCATAAATGTCAGATGAAGACTACCTATAAGGCCGCAAAAGAGATTCTTGAAAT
GCCCGGAGACCACTACATTGGGCATCGTTTGGTCCGTAAGACAGAAGGAAATATTACTGAACAGGTCGAA
GACGCTGTGGCACACAGCATGTCCCGCCGTAATACTGACGCCATCACAATCCACAGCATCCTGGATTGGA
TTGAAGACAACTTGGAGTCGCCGTTGAGTTTAGAAAAAGTTAGTGAACGTAGTGGTTACTCAAAGTGGCA
CCTTCAGCGCATGTTTAAGAAGGAAACGGGTCATTCATTGGGTCAATATATTCGTTCTCGCAAGATGACT
GAAATTGCCCAGAAATTGAAAGAGTCTAATGAACCTATTTTGTACCTGGCGGAGCGTTACGGCTTTGAAA
GTCAGCAAACCCTTACACGTACCTTCAAGAATTACTTTGACGTTCCACCACACAAATATCGTATGACCAA
CATGCAGGGTGAGTCACGTTTTTTGCATCCGTTGAATCATTACAATTCCTAATAATCGCTGGGACGCCCG
CCATGGTTCAGCCAAAAAACTTAAGACCGCCGGTCTTGTCCACTACCTTGCAGTAATGCGGTGGACAGGA
TCGGCGGTTTTCTTTTCTCTTCTCAATTCTTCTGACCTGTAACGAATAATAGATAGTAAAGTAGTCTCCG
ATTGAGTTTTCTCTGCCGAGTCCCACCCAGTTCTGTGATTTCAGTAAGTTGGTAATTGATACACTGTTGC
GAGAACTGCTGCCTGGTAGTAGATAGGTTGTTATTGAGTAAGAAGGTAAAGTGAACGAAATCCCTGAAAC
TGAGACTGTAGAAAATAAGCTTCAGCCTGCGGTCCGGTTGACAGCTAGCTCAGTCCTAGGTACTGTGCTA
GCTCGCTGGGACGCCCGGGGACTACACTTACGAAACTATTGATTGCTCAGCCTGCGGTCCGGCCATACAT
ACTCTAAGATGTGTCTCGCTGGGACGCCCGGGATCCAAGAGATTTCTACACGATTGAGCACTGTCTCAGC
CTGCGGTCCGGGTTCACTGCCGTATAGGCAGTAATTTTGTTTAACTTTAAGAAGGAGATATACATATGCG
TAAAGGCGAAGAACTGTTTACCGGTGTGGTTCCGATTCTGGTGGAACTGGACGGCGATGTTAATGGTCAT
AAATTCAGTGTTCGCGGCGAAGGTGAAGGCGATGCGACGAACGGCAAACTGACCCTGAAATTTATCTGCA
CCACGGGTAAACTGCCGGTCCCGTGGCCGACGCTGGTGACCACGCTGACCTATGGCGTTCAATGTTTTGC
GCGTTACCCGGATCACATGAAACAGCACGACTTTTTCAAATCGGCCATGCCGGAAGGCTATGTGCAGGAA
CGTACGATTAGCTTTAAAGACGATGGTACGTATAAAACCCGCGCGGAAGTGAAATTCGAAGGCGATACCC
TGGTTAACCGTATCGAACTGAAAGGTATCGATTTCAAAGAAGACGGCAATATTCTGGGTCATAAACTGGA
ATATAACTTCAATTCCCACAACGTGTACATCACCGCGGATAAACAGAAAAACGGCATTAAAGCCAATTTC
AAAATCCGCCATAATGTGGAAGATGGTAGCGTTCAGCTGGCCGACCACTATCAGCAAAACACGCCGATTG
GTGATGGCCCGGTCCTGCTGCCGGACAATCACTACCTGAGTACCCAGTCCGTGCTGTCAAAAGATCCGAA
CGAAAAACGTGACCACATGGTCCTGCTGGAATTTGTGACGGCTGCGGGTATCACCCACGGCATGGACGAA
CTGTATAAAATGTCCCGCCGTAATACTGACGCCATCACAATCCACAGCATCCTGGATTGGATTGAAGACT
AATAATCGCTGGGACGCCCGCCTGCAGGCTCGGTACCAAATTCCAGAAAAGAGGCCTCCCGAAAGGGGGG
CCTTTTTTCGTTTTGGTCCTAATAGATAAAGGATAGGTCTGGTAGTGTTGTTCGTTCTCGCAGGTAAATC
AATAATACTCAGCAGTTCCGTAGACTTTTCAGTGGGACAGGGTAGCGATAACAGATAGATTGTAATAAGA
CACAGTAGGTGCTCGTAGTTGCGTGAAGAGAACCGCTCAGGAAATCCAGTCAGAAGTATTGGTAATCGTT
GAAAACTCAGTCGACGCACTTACTGAAGACGTCCTATTACACTCGTCGTTGGAAACTGAAGATCAGCCTG
CGGTCCGGGTTCACTGCCGTATAGGCAGTAATTTTGTTTAACTTTAAGAAGGAGATATACATATGAATCA
GTCATTCATCTCGGACATCTTATATGCCGACATCGAATCGAAGGCTAAGGAACTTACAGTCAATTCCAAC
AATACTGTCCAGCCGGTCGCGCTTATGCGCTTAGGAGTTTTCGTTCCCAAACCTTCCAAGAGCAAAGGAG
AAAGTAAGGAAATTGACGCCACCAAAGCCTTCTCTCAACTGGAGATTGCTAAAGCAGAGGGCATGGTTAG
TAAAGGAGAAGAAAATAACATGGCACTGATTAAGGAGAACATGCACATGAAGCTGTACATGGAGGGCACC
GTGAACAACCACCACTTCAAGTGCACATCCGAGGGCGAAGGCAAGCCCTACGAGGGCACCCAGACCATGA
GAATCAAGGCCGTCGAGGGCGGCCCTCTCCCCTTCGCCTTCGACATCCTGGCTACCAGCTTCATGTACGG
CAGCAAAACCTTCATCAACCACACCCAGGGCATCCCCGACTTCTTTAAGCAGTCCTTCCCTGAGGGCTTC
ACATGGGAGAGAGTCACCACATACGAAGACGGGGGCGTGCTGACCGCTACCCAGGACACCAGCCTCCAGG
ACGGCTGCCTCATCTACAACGTCAAGATCAGAGGGGTGAACTTCCCATCCAACGGCCCTGTGATGCAGAA
GAAAACACTCGGCTGGGAGGCCTCCACCGAGACCCTGTACCCCGCTGACGGCGGCCTGGAAGGCAGAGCC
GACATGGCCCTGAAGCTCGTGGGCGGGGGCCACCTGATCTGCAACTTGAAGACCACATACAGATCCAAGA
AACCCGCTAAGAACCTCAAGATGCCCGGCGTCTACTATGTGGACAGAAGACTGGAAAGAATCAAGGAGGC
CGACAAAGAGACCTACGTCGAGCAGCACGAGGTGGCTGTGGCCAGATACTGCGACCTCCCTAGCAAACTG
GGGCACAGAGTCTAATAATCGCTGGGACGCCCGGCGGCCGCGGAAACACAGAAAAAAGCCCGCACCTGAC
AGTGCGGGCTTTTTTTTTCGACCAAAGGTAGCGAACGACGAGTCACTGTTGAGGATAAATACTTTCTCTA
CTAGGCGCCTGTTACACAGGTCCTCAGCGGCGCGCCTTTGTCGGTGAACGCTCTCCTGAGTAGGACAAAT
CCGCCGGGAGCGGATTTGAACGTTGTGAAGCAACGGCCCGGAGGGTGGCGGGCAGGACGCCCGCCATAAA
CTGCCAGGCATCAAACTAAGCAGAAGGCCATCCTGACGGATGGCCTTTTTGCGTTTCAGATCTACCGGTA
AACCAGCAATAGACATAAGCGGCTATTTAACGACCCTGCCCTGAACCGACGACAAGCTGACGACCGGGTC
TCCGCAAGTGGCACTTTTCGGGGAAATGTGCGCGGAACCCCTATTTGTTTATTTTTCTAAATACATTCAA
ATATGTATCCGCTCATGAATTAATTCTTAGAAAAACTCATCGAGCATCAAATGAAACTGCAATTTATTCA
TATCAGGATTATCAATACCATATTTTTGAAAAAGCCGTTTCTGTAATGAAGGAGAAAACTCACCGAGGCA
GTTCCATAGGATGGCAAGATCCTGGTATCGGTCTGCGATTCCGACTCGTCCAACATCAATACAACCTATT
AATTTCCCCTCGTCAAAAATAAGGTTATCAAGTGAGAAATCACCATGAGTGACGACTGAATCCGGTGAGA
ATGGCAAAAGTTTATGCATTTCTTTCCAGACTTGTTCAACAGGCCAGCCATTACGCTCGTCATCAAAATC
ACTCGCATCAACCAAACCGTTATTCATTCGTGATTGCGCCTGAGCGAGACGAAATACGCGGTCGCTGTTA
AAAGGACAATTACAAACAGGAATCGAATGCAACCGGCGCAGGAACACTGCCAGCGCATCAACAATATTTT
CACCTGAATCAGGATATTCTTCTAATACCTGGAATGCTGTTTTCCCGGGGATCGCAGTGGTGAGTAACCA
TGCATCATCAGGAGTACGGATAAAATGCTTGATGGTCGGAAGAGGCATAAATTCCGTCAGCCAGTTTAGT
CTGACCATCTCATCTGTAACATCATTGGCAACGCTACCTTTGCCATGTTTCAGAAACAACTCTGGCGCAT
CGGGCTTCCCATACAATCGATAGATTGTCGCACCTGATTGCCCGACATTATCGCGAGCCCATTTATACCC
ATATAAATCAGCATCCATGTTGGAATTTAATCGCGGCCTAGAGCAAGACGTTTCCCGTTGAATATGGCTC
ATACTCTTCCTTTTTCAATATTATTGAAGCATTTATCAGGGTTATTGTCTCATGAGCGGATACATATTTG
AATGTATTTAGAAAAATAAACAAATAGGCATGCTAGCGCAGAAACGTCCTAGAAGATGCCAGGAGGATAC
TTAGCAGAGAGACAATAAGGCCGGAGCGAAGCCGTTTTTCCATAGGCTCCGCCCCCCTGACGAACATCAC
GAAATCTGACGCTCAAATCAGTGGTGGCGAAACCCGACAGGACTATAAAGATACCAGGCGTTTCCCCCTG
ATGGCTCCCTCTTGCGCTCTCCTGTTCCCGTCCTGCGGCGTCCGTGTTGTGGTGGAGGCTTTACCCAAAT
CACCACGTCCCGTTCCGTGTAGACAGTTCGCTCCAAGCTGGGCTGTGTGCAAGAACCCCCCGTTCAGCCC
GACTGCTGCGCCTTATCCGGTAACTATCATCTTGAGTCCAACCCGGAAAGACACGACAAAACGCCACTGG
CAGCAGCCATTGGTAACTGAGAATTAGTGGATTTAGATATCGAGAGTCTTGAAGTGGTGGCCTAACAGAG
GCTACACTGAAAGGACAGTATTTGGTATCTGCGCTCCACTAAAGCCAGTTACCAGGTTAAGCAGTTCCCC
AACTGACTTAACCTTCGATCAAACCGCCTCCCCAGGCGGTTTTTTCGTTTACAGAGCAGGAGATTACGAC
GATCGTAAAAGGATCTCAAGAAGATCCTTTACGGATTCCCGACACCATCACTCTAGATTTCAGTGCAATT
TATCTCTTCAAATGTAGCACCTGAAGTCAGCCCCATACGATATAAGTTGTAATTCTCATGTTAGTCATGC
CCCGCGCCCACCGGAAGGAGCTGACTGGGTTGCTCCTAGGGTCTGATTCGTTACCAATTATGACAACTTG
ACGGCTACATCATTCACTTTTTCTTCACAACCGGCACGGAACTCGCTCGGGCTGGCCCCGGTGCATTTTT
TAAATACCCGCGAGAAATAGAGTTGATCGTCAAAACCAACATTGCGACCGACGGTGGCGATAGGCATCCG
GGTGGTGCTCAAAAGCAGCTTCGCCTGGCTGATACGTTGGTCCTCGCGCCAGCTTAAGACGCTAATCCCT
AACTGCTGGCGGAAAAGATGTGACAGACGCGACGGCGACAAGCAAACATGCTGTGCGACGCTGGCGATAT
CAAAATTGCTGTCTGCCAGGTGATCGCTGATGTACTGACAAGCCTCGCGTACCCGATTATCCATCGGTGG
ATGGAGCGACTCGTTAATCGCTTCCATGCGCCGCAGTAACAATTGCTCAAGCAGATTTATCGCCAGCAGC
TCCGAATAGCGCCCTTCCCCTTGCCCGGCGTTAATGATTTGCCCAAACAGGTCGCTGAAATGCGGCTGGT
GCGCTTCATCCGGGCGAAAGAACCCCGTATTGGCAAATATTGACGGCCAGTTAAGCCATTCATGCCAGTA
GGCGCGCGGACGAAAGTAAACCCACTGGTGATACCATTCGCGAGCCTCCGGATGACGACCGTAGTGATGA
ATCTCTCCTGGCGGGAACAGCAAAATATCACCCGGTCGGCAAACAAATTCTCGTCCCTGATTTTTCACCA
CCCCCTGACCGCGAATGGTGAGATTGAGAATATAACCTTTCATTCCCAGCGGTCGGTCGATAAAAAAATC
GAGATAACCGTTGGCCTCAATCGGCGTTAAACCCGCCAC
